>Addgene plasmid #234876 | hSyn-HA-PGRN-IRES2-GFP | addgene full sequence | sequence record 469047 | Addgene NGS Result
TCCTTTGATCTTTTCTACGGGGTCTGACGCTCAGTGGAACGAAAACTCACGTTAAGGGATTTTGGTCATG
AGATTATCAAAAAGGATCTTCACCTAGATCCTTTTAAATTAAAAATGAAGTTTTAAATCAATCTAAAGTA
TATATGAGTAAACTTGGTCTGACAGTTACCAATGCTTAATCAGTGAGGCACCTATCTCAGCGATCTGTCT
ATTTCGTTCATCCATAGTTGCCTGACTCCCCGTCGTGTAGATAACTACGATACGGGAGGGCTTACCATCT
GGCCCCAGTGCTGCAATGATACCGCGAGACCCACGCTCACCGGCTCCAGATTTATCAGCAATAAACCAGC
CAGCCGGAAGGGCCGAGCGCAGAAGTGGTCCTGCAACTTTATCCGCCTCCATCCAGTCTATTAATTGTTG
CCGGGAAGCTAGAGTAAGTAGTTCGCCAGTTAATAGTTTGCGCAACGTTGTTGCCATTGCTACAGGCATC
GTGGTGTCACGCTCGTCGTTTGGTATGGCTTCATTCAGCTCCGGTTCCCAACGATCAAGGCGAGTTACAT
GATCCCCCATGTTGTGCAAAAAAGCGGTTAGCTCCTTCGGTCCTCCGATCGTTGTCAGAAGTAAGTTGGC
CGCAGTGTTATCACTCATGGTTATGGCAGCACTGCATAATTCTCTTACTGTCATGCCATCCGTAAGATGC
TTTTCTGTGACTGGTGAGTACTCAACCAAGTCATTCTGAGAATAGTGTATGCGGCGACCGAGTTGCTCTT
GCCCGGCGTCAATACGGGATAATACCGCGCCACATAGCAGAACTTTAAAAGTGCTCATCATTGGAAAACG
TTCTTCGGGGCGAAAACTCTCAAGGATCTTACCGCTGTTGAGATCCAGTTCGATGTAACCCACTCGTGCA
CCCAACTGATCTTCAGCATCTTTTACTTTCACCAGCGTTTCTGGGTGAGCAAAAACAGGAAGGCAAAATG
CCGCAAAAAAGGGAATAAGGGCGACACGGAAATGTTGAATACTCATACTCTTCCTTTTTCAATATTATTG
AAGCATTTATCAGGGTTATTGTCTCATGAGCGGATACATATTTGAATGTATTTAGAAAAATAAACAAATA
GGGGTTCCGCGCACATTTCCCCGAAAAGTGCCACCTGACGTCGACGGATCGGGAGATCTCCCGATCCCCT
ATGGTGCACTCTCAGTACAATCTGCTCTGATGCCGCATAGTTAAGCCAGTATCTGCTCCCTGCTTGTGTG
TTGGAGGTCGCTGAGTAGTGCGCGAGCAAAATTTAAGCTACAACAAGGCAAGGCTTGACCGACAATTGCA
TGAAGAATCTGCTTAGGGTTAGGCGTTTTGCGCTGCTTCGCGATGTACGGGCCAGATATACGCGTTGACA
TTGATTATTGACTAGTTATTAATAGTAATCAATTACGGGGTCATTAGTTCATAGCCCATATATGGAGTTC
CGCGTTACATAACTTACGGTAAATGGCCCGCCTGGCTGACCGCCCAACGACCCCCGCCCATTGACGTCAA
TAATGACGTATGTTCCCATAGTAACGCCAATAGGGACTTTCCATTGACGTCAATGGGTGGAGTATTTACG
GTAAACTGCCCACTTGGCAGTACATCAAGTGTATCATATGCCAAGTACGCCCCCTATTGACGTCAATGAC
GGTAAATGGCCCGCCTGGCATTATGCCCAGTACATGACCTTATGGGACTTTCCTACTTGGCAGTACATCT
ACGTATTAGTCATCGCTATTACCATGGTGATGCGGTTTTGGCAGTACATCAATGGGCGTGGATAGCGGTT
TGACTCACGGGGATTTCCAAGTCTCCACCCCATTGACGTCAATGGGAGTTTGTTTTGGCACCAAAATCAA
CGGGACTTTCCAAAATGTCGTAACAACTCCGCCCCATTGACGCAAATGGGCGGTAGGCGTGTACGGTGGG
AGGTCTATATAAGCAGCGCGTTTTGCCTGTACTGGGTCTCTCTGGTTAGACCAGATCTGAGCCTGGGAGC
TCTCTGGCTAACTAGGGAACCCACTGCTTAAGCCTCAATAAAGCTTGCCTTGAGTGCTTCAAGTAGTGTG
TGCCCGTCTGTTGTGTGACTCTGGTAACTAGAGATCCCTCAGACCCTTTTAGTCAGTGTGGAAAATCTCT
AGCAGTGGCGCCCGAACAGGGACTTGAAAGCGAAAGGGAAACCAGAGGAGCTCTCTCGACGCAGGACTCG
GCTTGCTGAAGCGCGCACGGCAAGAGGCGAGGGGCGGCGACTGGTGAGTACGCCAAAAATTTTGACTAGC
GGAGGCTAGAAGGAGAGAGATGGGTGCGAGAGCGTCAGTATTAAGCGGGGGAGAATTAGATCGCGATGGG
AAAAAATTCGGTTAAGGCCAGGGGGAAAGAAAAAATATAAATTAAAACATATAGTATGGGCAAGCAGGGA
GCTAGAACGATTCGCAGTTAATCCTGGCCTGTTAGAAACATCAGAAGGCTGTAGACAAATACTGGGACAG
CTACAACCATCCCTTCAGACAGGATCAGAAGAACTTAGATCATTATATAATACAGTAGCAACCCTCTATT
GTGTGCATCAAAGGATAGAGATAAAAGACACCAAGGAAGCTTTAGACAAGATAGAGGAAGAGCAAAACAA
AAGTAAGACCACCGCACAGCAAGCGGCCGCTGATCTTCAGACCTGGAGGAGGAGATATGAGGGACAATTG
GAGAAGTGAATTATATAAATATAAAGTAGTAAAAATTGAACCATTAGGAGTAGCACCCACCAAGGCAAAG
AGAAGAGTGGTGCAGAGAGAAAAAAGAGCAGTGGGAATAGGAGCTTTGTTCCTTGGGTTCTTGGGAGCAG
CAGGAAGCACTATGGGCGCAGCGTCAATGACGCTGACGGTACAGGCCAGACAATTATTGTCTGGTATAGT
GCAGCAGCAGAACAATTTGCTGAGGGCTATTGAGGCGCAACAGCATCTGTTGCAACTCACAGTCTGGGGC
ATCAAGCAGCTCCAGGCAAGAATCCTGGCTGTGGAAAGATACCTAAAGGATCAACAGCTCCTGGGGATTT
GGGGTTGCTCTGGAAAACTCATTTGCACCACTGCTGTGCCTTGGAATGCTAGTTGGAGTAATAAATCTCT
GGAACAGATTTGGAATCACACGACCTGGATGGAGTGGGACAGAGAAATTAACAATTACACAAGCTTAATA
CACTCCTTAATTGAAGAATCGCAAAACCAGCAAGAAAAGAATGAACAAGAATTATTGGAATTAGATAAAT
GGGCAAGTTTGTGGAATTGGTTTAACATAACAAATTGGCTGTGGTATATAAAATTATTCATAATGATAGT
AGGAGGCTTGGTAGGTTTAAGAATAGTTTTTGCTGTACTTTCTATAGTGAATAGAGTTAGGCAGGGATAT
TCACCATTATCGTTTCAGACCCACCTCCCAACCCCGAGGGGACCCGACAGGCCCGAAGGAATAGAAGAAG
AAGGTGGAGAGAGAGACAGAGACAGATCCATTCGATTAGTGAACGGATCGGCACTGCGTGCGCCAATTCT
GCAGACAAATGGCAGTATTCATCCACAATTTTAAAAGAAAAGGGGGGATTGGGGGGTACAGTGCAGGGGA
AAGAATAGTAGACATAATAGCAACAGACATACAAACTAAAGAATTACAAAAACAAATTACAAAAATTCAA
AATTTTCGGGTTTATTACAGGGACAGCAGAGATCCAGTTTGGTTAATTAAAGTGCAAGTGGGTTTTAGGA
CCAGGATGAGGCGGGGTGGGGGTGCCTACCTGACGACCGACCCCGACCCACTGGACAAGCACCCAACCCC
CATTCCCCAAATTGCGCATCCCCTATCAGAGAGGGGGAGGGGAAACAGGATGCGGCGAGGCGCGTGCGCA
CTGCCAGCTTCAGCACCGCGGACAGTGCCTTCGCCCCCGCCTGGCGGCGCGCGCCACCGCCGCCTCAGCA
CTGAAGGCGCGCTGACGTCACTCGCCGGTCCCCCGCAAACTCCCCTTCCCGGCCACCTTGGTCGCGTCCG
CGCCGCCGCCGGCCCAGCCGGACCGCACCACGCGAGGCGCGAGATAGGGGGGCACGGGCGCGACCATCTG
CGCTGCGGCGCCGGCGACTCAGCGCTGCCTCAGTCTGCGGTGGGCAGCGGAGGAGTCGTGTCGTGCCTGA
GAGCGCAGACCGGCTCGAGCCACCATGTGGACCCTGGTGAGCTGGGTGGCCTTAACAGCAGGGCTGGTGG
CTGGAGGTTACCCATACGATGTTCCAGATTACGCTGGTACGCGGTGCCCAGATGGTCAGTTCTGCCCTGT
GGCCTGCTGCCTGGACCCCGGAGGAGCCAGCTACAGCTGCTGCCGTCCCCTTCTGGACAAATGGCCCACA
ACACTGAGCAGGCATCTGGGTGGCCCCTGCCAGGTTGATGCCCACTGCTCTGCCGGCCACTCCTGCATCT
TTACCGTCTCAGGGACTTCCAGTTGCTGCCCCTTCCCAGAGGCCGTGGCATGCGGGGATGGCCATCACTG
CTGCCCACGGGGCTTCCACTGCAGTGCAGACGGGCGATCCTGCTTCCAAAGATCAGGTAACAACTCCGTG
GGTGCCATCCAGTGCCCTGATAGTCAGTTCGAATGCCCGGACTTCTCCACGTGCTGTGTTATGGTCGATG
GCTCCTGGGGGTGCTGCCCCATGCCCCAGGCTTCCTGCTGTGAAGACAGGGTGCACTGCTGTCCGCACGG
TGCCTTCTGCGACCTGGTTCACACCCGCTGCATCACACCCACGGGCACCCACCCCCTGGCAAAGAAGCTC
CCTGCCCAGAGGACTAACAGGGCAGTGGCCTTGTCCAGCTCGGTCATGTGTCCGGACGCACGGTCCCGGT
GCCCTGATGGTTCTACCTGCTGTGAGCTGCCCAGTGGGAAGTATGGCTGCTGCCCAATGCCCAACGCCAC
CTGCTGCTCCGATCACCTGCACTGCTGCCCCCAAGACACTGTGTGTGACCTGATCCAGAGTAAGTGCCTC
TCCAAGGAGAACGCTACCACGGACCTCCTCACTAAGCTGCCTGCGCACACAGTGGGGGATGTGAAATGTG
ACATGGAGGTGAGCTGCCCAGATGGCTATACCTGCTGCCGTCTACAGTCGGGGGCCTGGGGCTGCTGCCC
TTTTACCCAGGCTGTGTGCTGTGAGGACCACATACACTGCTGTCCCGCGGGGTTTACGTGTGACACGCAG
AAGGGTACCTGTGAACAGGGGCCCCACCAGGTGCCCTGGATGGAGAAGGCCCCAGCTCACCTCAGCCTGC
CAGACCCACAAGCCTTGAAGAGAGATGTCCCCTGTGATAATGTCAGCAGCTGTCCCTCCTCCGATACCTG
CTGCCAACTCACGTCTGGGGAGTGGGGCTGCTGTCCAATCCCAGAGGCTGTCTGCTGCTCGGACCACCAG
CACTGCTGCCCCCAGGGCTACACGTGTGTAGCTGAGGGGCAGTGTCAGCGAGGAAGCGAGATCGTGGCTG
GACTGGAGAAGATGCCTGCCCGCCGGGCTTCCTTATCCCACCCCAGAGACATCGGCTGTGACCAGCACAC
CAGCTGCCCGGTGGGGCAGACCTGCTGCCCGAGCCTGGGTGGGAGCTGGGCCTGCTGCCAGTTGCCCCAT
GCTGTGTGCTGCGAGGATCGCCAGCACTGCTGCCCGGCTGGCTACACCTGCAACGTGAAGGCTCGATCCT
GCGAGAAGGAAGTGGTCTCTGCCCAGCCTGCCACCTTCCTGGCCCGTAGCCCTCACGTGGGTGTGAAGGA
CGTGGAGTGTGGGGAAGGACACTTCTGCCATGATAACCAGACCTGCTGCCGAGACAACCGACAGGGCTGG
GCCTGCTGTCCCTACCGCCAGGGCGTCTGTTGTGCTGATCGGCGCCACTGCTGTCCTGCTGGCTTCCGCT
GCGCAGCCAGGGGTACCAAGTGTTTGCGCAGGGAGGCCCCGCGCTGGGACGCCCCTTTGAGGGACCCAGC
CTTGAGACAGCTGCTGTAATGAGATCCGCCCCTCTCCCTCCCCCCCCCCTAACGTTACTGGCCGAAGCCG
CTTGGAATAAGGCCGGTGTGCGTTTGTCTATATGTTATTTTCCACCATATTGCCGTCTTTTGGCAATGTG
AGGGCCCGGAAACCTGGCCCTGTCTTCTTGACGAGCATTCCTAGGGGTCTTTCCCCTCTCGCCAAAGGAA
TGCAAGGTCTGTTGAATGTCGTGAAGGAAGCAGTTCCTCTGGAAGCTTCTTGAAGACAAACAACGTCTGT
AGCGACCCTTTGCAGGCAGCGGAACCCCCCACCTGGCGACAGGTGCCTCTGCGGCCAAAAGCCACGTGTA
TAAGATACACCTGCAAAGGCGGCACAACCCCAGTGCCACGTTGTGAGTTGGATAGTTGTGGAAAGAGTCA
AATGGCTCTCCTCAAGCGTATTCAACAAGGGGCTGAAGGATGCCCAGAAGGTACCCCATTGTATGGGATC
TGATCTGGGGCCTCGGTACACATGCTTTACATGTGTTTAGTCGAGGTTAAAAAAACGTCTAGGCCCCCCG
AACCACGGGGACGTGGTTTTCCTTTGAAAAACACGATGATAATATGGCCACAACCATGGTGAGCAAGGGC
GAGGAGCTGTTCACCGGGGTGGTGCCCATCCTGGTCGAGCTGGACGGCGACGTAAACGGCCACAAGTTCA
GCGTGTCCGGCGAGGGCGAGGGCGATGCCACCTACGGCAAGCTGACCCTGAAGTTCATCTGCACCACCGG
CAAGCTGCCCGTGCCCTGGCCCACCCTCGTGACCACCCTGACCTACGGCGTGCAGTGCTTCAGCCGCTAC
CCCGACCACATGAAGCAGCACGACTTCTTCAAGTCCGCCATGCCCGAAGGCTACGTCCAGGAGCGCACCA
TCTTCTTCAAGGACGACGGCAACTACAAGACCCGCGCCGAGGTGAAGTTCGAGGGCGACACCCTGGTGAA
CCGCATCGAGCTGAAGGGCATCGACTTCAAGGAGGACGGCAACATCCTGGGGCACAAGCTGGAGTACAAC
TACAACAGCCACAACGTCTATATCATGGCCGACAAGCAGAAGAACGGCATCAAGGTGAACTTCAAGATCC
GCCACAACATCGAGGACGGCAGCGTGCAGCTCGCCGACCACTACCAGCAGAACACCCCCATCGGCGACGG
CCCCGTGCTGCTGCCCGACAACCACTACCTGAGCACCCAGTCCGCCCTGAGCAAAGACCCCAACGAGAAG
CGCGATCACATGGTCCTGCTGGAGTTCGTGACCGCCGCCGGGATCACTCTCGGCATGGACGAGCTGTACA
AGTAATAGAATTCAATTCTAACTAGACGCGTTAAGTCGACAATCAACCTCTGGATTACAAAATTTGTGAA
AGATTGACTGGTATTCTTAACTATGTTGCTCCTTTTACGCTATGTGGATACGCTGCTTTAATGCCTTTGT
ATCATGCTATTGCTTCCCGTATGGCTTTCATTTTCTCCTCCTTGTATAAATCCTGGTTGCTGTCTCTTTA
TGAGGAGTTGTGGCCCGTTGTCAGGCAACGTGGCGTGGTGTGCACTGTGTTTGCTGACGCAACCCCCACT
GGTTGGGGCATTGCCACCACCTGTCAGCTCCTTTCCGGGACTTTCGCTTTCCCCCTCCCTATTGCCACGG
CGGAACTCATCGCCGCCTGCCTTGCCCGCTGCTGGACAGGGGCTCGGCTGTTGGGCACTGACAATTCCGT
GGTGTTGTCGGGGAAATCATCGTCCTTTCCTTGGCTGCTCGCCTGTGTTGCCACCTGGATTCTGCGCGGG
ACGTCCTTCTGCTACGTCCCTTCGGCCCTCAATCCAGCGGACCTTCCTTCCCGCGGCCTGCTGCCGGCTC
TGCGGCCTCTTCCGCGTCTTCGCCTTCGCCCTCAGACGAGTCGGATCTCCCTTTGGGCCGCCTCCCCGCG
TCGACTTTAAGACCAATGACTTACAAGGCAGCTGTAGATCTTAGCCACTTTTTAAAAGAAAAGGGGGGAC
TGGAAGGGCTAATTCACTCCCAACGAAGACAAGATCTGCTTTTTGCTTGTACTGGGTCTCTCTGGTTAGA
CCAGATCTGAGCCTGGGAGCTCTCTGGCTAACTAGGGAACCCACTGCTTAAGCCTCAATAAAGCTTGCCT
TGAGTGCTTCAAGTAGTGTGTGCCCGTCTGTTGTGTGACTCTGGTAACTAGAGATCCCTCAGACCCTTTT
AGTCAGTGTGGAAAATCTCTAGCAGGGCCCGTTTAAACCCGCTGATCAGCCTCGACTGTGCCTTCTAGTT
GCCAGCCATCTGTTGTTTGCCCCTCCCCCGTGCCTTCCTTGACCCTGGAAGGTGCCACTCCCACTGTCCT
TTCCTAATAAAATGAGGAAATTGCATCGCATTGTCTGAGTAGGTGTCATTCTATTCTGGGGGGTGGGGTG
GGGCAGGACAGCAAGGGGGAGGATTGGGAAGACAATAGCAGGCATGCTGGGGATGCGGTGGGCTCTATGG
CTTCTGAGGCGGAAAGAACCAGCTGGGGCTCTAGGGGGTATCCCC
[124 nt withheld, positions 8586-8709]
C
[91 nt withheld, positions 8711-8801]
A
[49 nt withheld, positions 8803-8851]
CCTTTGACGTTGGAGTCCACGTTCTTT
[37 nt withheld, positions 8879-8915]
ACCCTATCTCGGTCTATTCTTTTGATTTATAAGGGATTTTGCCGATTTCGGCCTATTGGTTAAAAAATGA
GCTGATTTAACAAAAATTTAACGCGAATTAATTCTGTGGAATGTGTGTCAGTTAGGGTGTGGAAAGTCCC
CAGGCTCCCCAGCAGGCAGAAGTATGCAAAGCATGCATCTCAATTAGTCAGCAACCAGGTGTGGAAAGTC
CCCAGGCTCCCCAGCAGGCAGAAGTATGCAAAGCATGCATCTCAATTAGTCAGCAACCATAGTCCCGCCC
CTAACTCCGCCCATCCCGCCCCTAACTCCGCCCAGTTCCGCCCATTCTCCGCCCCATGGCTGACTAATTT
TTTTTATTTATGCAGAGGCCGAGGCCGCCTCTGCCTCTGAGCTATTCCAGAAGTAGTGAGGAGGCTTTTT
TGGAGGCCTAGGCTTTTGCAAAAAGCTCCCGGGAGCTTGTATATCCATTTTCGGATCTGATCAGCACGTG
TTGACAATTAATCATCGGCATAGTATATCGGCATAGTATAATACGACAAGGTGAGGAACTAAACCATGGC
CAAGTTGACCAGTGCCGTTCCGGTGCTCACCGCGCGCGACGTCGCCGGAGCGGTCGAGTTCTGGACCGAC
CGGCTCGGGTTCTCCCGGGACTTCGTGGAGGACGACTTCGCCGGTGTGGTCCGGGACGACGTGACCCTGT
TCATCAGCGCGGTCCAGGACCAGGTGGTGCCGGACAACACCCTGGCCTGGGTGTGGGTGCGCGGCCTGGA
CGAGCTGTACGCCGAGTGGTCGGAGGTCGTGTCCACGAACTTCCGGGACGCCTCCGGGCCGGCCATGACC
GAGATCGGCGAGCAGCCGTGGGGGCGGGAGTTCGCCCTGCGCGACCCGGCCGGCAACTGCGTGCACTTCG
TGGCCGAGGAGCAGGACTGACACGTGCTACGAGATTTCGATTCCACCGCCGCCTTCTATGAAAGGTTGGG
CTTCGGAATCGTTTTCCGGGACGCCGGCTGGATGATCCTCCAGCGCGGGGATCTCATGCTGGAGTTCTTC
GCCCACCCCAACTTGTTTATTGCAGCTTATAATGGTTACAAATAAAGCAATAGCATCACAAATTTCACAA
ATAAAGCATTTTTTTCACTGCATTCTAGTTGTGGTTTGTCCAAACTCATCAATGTATCTTATCATGTCTG
TATACCGTCGACCTCTAGCTAGAGCTTGGCGTAATCATGGTCATAGCTGTTTCCTGTGTGAAATTGTTAT
CCGCTCACAATTCCACACAACATACGAGCCGGAAGCATAAAGTGTAAAGCCTGGGGTGCCTAATGAGTGA
GCTAACTCACATTAATTGCGTTGCGCTCACTGCCCGCTTTCCAGTCGGGAAACCTGTCGTGCCAGCTGCA
TTAATGAATCGGCCAACGCGCGGGGAGAGGCGGTTTGCGTATTGGGCGCTCTTCCGCTTCCTCGCTCACT
GACTCGCTGCGCTCGGTCGTTCGGCTGCGGCGAGCGGTATCAGCTCACTCAAAGGCGGTAATACGGTTAT
CCACAGAATCAGGGGATAACGCAGGAAAGAACATGTGAGCAAAAGGCCAGCAAAAGGCCAGGAACCGTAA
AAAGGCCGCGTTGCTGGCGTTTTTCCATAGGCTCCGCCCCCCTGACGAGCATCACAAAAATCGACGCTCA
AGTCAGAGGTGGCGAAACCCGACAGGACTATAAAGATACCAGGCGTTTCCCCCTGGAAGCTCCCTCGTGC
GCTCTCCTGTTCCGACCCTGCCGCTTACCGGATACCTGTCCGCCTTTCTCCCTTCGGGAAGCGTGGCGCT
TTCTCATAGCTCACGCTGTAGGTATCTCAGTTCGGTGTAGGTCGTTCGCTCCAAGCTGGGCTGTGTGCAC
GAACCCCCCGTTCAGCCCGACCGCTGCGCCTTATCCGGTAACTATCGTCTTGAGTCCAACCCGGTAAGAC
ACGACTTATCGCCACTGGCAGCAGCCACTGGTAACAGGATTAGCAGAGCGAGGTATGTAGGCGGTGCTAC
AGAGTTCTTGAAGTGGTGGCCTAACTACGGCTACACTAGAAGAACAGTATTTGGTATCTGCGCTCTGCTG
AAGCCAGTTACCTTCGGAAAAAGAGTTGGTAGCTCTTGATCCGGCAAACAAACCACCGCTGGTAGCGGTG
GTTTTTTTGTTTGCAAGCAGCAGATTACGCGCAGAAAAAAAGGATCTCAAGAAGA
Features (pLannotate 1.2.2; 31 found; start..end, strand, type, name):
    166..1026    -  CDS            AmpR: β-lactamase; bla; confers resistance to ampicillin, carbenicillin, and related antibiotics
   1027..1131    -  promoter       AmpR promoter: bla
   1190..1242    -  misc_feature   bom (fragment): basis of mobility region from pBR322
   1397..1776    +  enhancer       CMV enhancer: human cytomegalovirus immediate early enhancer
   1777..1976    +  promoter       CMV promoter: human cytomegalovirus (CMV) immediate early promoter
   1994..2174    +  LTR            5' LTR (truncated): truncated 5' long terminal repeat (LTR) from HIV-1
   2221..2346    +  misc_feature   HIV-1 Ψ: packaging signal of human immunodeficiency virus type 1
   2330..2693    +  CDS            HIV-1 gag (fragment): gag protein from human immunodeficiency virus 1; gag
   2839..3072    +  misc_feature   RRE: The Rev response element (RRE) of HIV-1 allows for Rev-dependent mRNA export from the nucleus to the cytoplasm.
   3449..3549    +  CDS            Rev (fragment): human immunodeficiency virus 1 (HIV-1) Rev protein; rev; enhances nuclear export of unspliced and incompletely spliced viral mRNAs
   3599..3716    +  misc_feature   cPPT/CTS: central polypurine tract and central termination sequence of HIV-1
   3761..4208    +  promoter       hSyn promoter: human synapsin I promoter; confers neuron-specific expression (Kügler et al., 2003)
   4225..6036    +  CDS            GRN: GRN_HUMAN - Experimental evidence at protein level: Swiss-Prot protein existence level 1. [Granulin-7]: Stabilizes CTSD through interaction with CTSD leading to maintain its aspartic-type peptidase activity. From Homo sapiens (Human).
   6049..6635    +  misc_feature   IRES2: internal ribosome entry site (IRES) of the encephalomyocarditis virus (EMCV)
   6636..7355    +  CDS            EGFP: the original enhanced GFP (Yang et al., 1996) mammalian codon-optimized
   7391..7979    +  misc_feature   WPRE: woodchuck hepatitis virus posttranscriptional regulatory element
   8030..8049    +  misc_feature   cPPT/CTS (fragment): central polypurine tract and central termination sequence of HIV-1
   8051..8284    +  LTR            3' LTR (ΔU3): self-inactivating 3' long terminal repeat (LTR) from HIV-1
   8316..8540    +  polyA_signal   bGH poly(A) signal: bovine growth hormone polyadenylation signal
   8544..8565    +  promoter       SV40 promoter (fragment): SV40 enhancer and early promoter
   8586..9014    +  rep_origin     f1 ori (sequence partly withheld): f1 bacteriophage origin of replication; arrow indicates direction of (+) strand synthesis
   9028..9357    +  promoter       SV40 promoter: SV40 enhancer and early promoter
   9405..9452    +  promoter       EM7 promoter: synthetic bacterial promoter&nbsp
   9471..9845    +  CDS            BleoR: antibiotic-binding protein; Sh ble from Streptoalloteichus hindustanus; confers resistance to bleomycin, phleomycin, and Zeocin™
   9855..9980    +  CDS            ble (fragment): BLE_KLEPN - Experimental evidence at protein level: Swiss-Prot protein existence level 1. Binding protein with a strong affinity to the bleomycin family of antibiotics. Binds to CL990; an antimitotic-antibiotic compound. From Klebsiella pneumoniae.
   9975..10096   +  polyA_signal   SV40 poly(A) signal: SV40 polyadenylation signal
  10167..10189   -  protein_bind   lac operator (fragment): The lac repressor binds to the lac operator to inhibit transcription in E. coli. This inhibition can be relieved by adding lactose or isopropyl-β-D-thiogalactopyranoside (IPTG). lac repressor encoded by lacI
  10193..10223   -  promoter       lac promoter: promoter for the E. coli lac operon
  10238..10259   -  protein_bind   CAP binding site: CAP binding activates transcription in the presence of cAMP. E. coli catabolite activator protein
  10272..10364   -  CDS            lacI (fragment): lac repressor; lacI; The lac repressor binds to the lac operator to inhibit transcription in E. coli. This inhibition can be relieved by adding lactose or isopropyl-β-D-thiogalactopyranoside (IPTG).
  10547..11135   -  rep_origin     ori: high-copy-number ColE1/pMB1/pBR322/pUC origin of replication
