[The description below was written by a language model from this plasmid's Addgene catalogue record and pLannotate feature annotations shown in this document.]
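Description:
hSyn-HA-PGRN-IRES2-GFP is a third-generation-style, self-inactivating HIV-1 lentiviral transfer plasmid of about 11.1 kb, built on the hSyn-IRES-GFP backbone for neuron-directed expression of human progranulin (GRN). In bacteria it is maintained through a high-copy ColE1/pUC-type origin and selected with ampicillin via β-lactamase; an f1 origin is also present. Outside the viral genome, an SV40/EM7 dual-promoter cassette drives the Sh ble gene with an SV40 polyadenylation signal, giving Zeocin resistance. Because this cassette lies downstream of the 3' LTR, it would not be carried into transduced cells by the packaged virus.

Viral genomic RNA is transcribed in packaging cells from a CMV enhancer/promoter fused to a truncated 5' LTR, which makes expression Tat-independent. The transcript carries the Ψ packaging signal with a partial gag fragment, the Rev response element for nuclear export, and the cPPT/CTS, which aids nuclear import of the reverse-transcribed genome. It ends in a ΔU3 3' LTR followed by a bGH poly(A) signal. The internal expression unit uses the human synapsin I promoter, which restricts expression to neurons, to drive a bicistronic message. The first cistron is the progranulin coding sequence, listed with an N-terminal HA tag on the insert, although the tag is not annotated as a separate feature in the table. The second is EGFP, translated from an EMCV-derived IRES2, so transduced neurons are marked by fluorescence without fusing GFP to progranulin. A WPRE downstream enhances transcript stability and expression. The associated work concerns delivering progranulin to neuronal lysosomes and protection against excitotoxicity, which fits use of this vector to express tagged progranulin in neurons.
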