Addgene plasmid #234876: hSyn-HA-PGRN-IRES2-GFP
Purpose: Lentiviral plasmid expressing HA-tagged human progranulin followed by IRES2-GFP.
Depositing lab: Andrew Arrant. Depositing organization: University of Alabama at Birmingham. Publication: Delivering progranulin to neuronal lysosomes protects against excitotoxicity. Davis SE, Roth JR, Aljabi Q, Hakim AR, Savell KE, Day JJ, Arrant AE. J Biol Chem. 2021 Sep;297(3):100993. doi: 10.1016/j.jbc.2021.100993. Epub 2021 Jul 21. PubMed 34298019.
Backbone
  Vector backbone: hSyn-IRES-GFP
  Backbone manufacturer: Andrew Arrant (Addgene #234875)
  Backbone size w/o insert (bp): 9302
  Total vector size (bp): 11120
  Vector type: Mammalian Expression, Lentiviral
  Selectable markers: Zeocin
Growth in bacteria
  Bacterial resistance: Ampicillin, 100 μg/mL
  Growth temperature: 37°C
  Growth strain: NEB Stable
  Copy number: Unknown
Gene/Insert
  Gene/Insert name: Progranulin
  Species: H. sapiens (human)
  Insert size (bp): 1818
  Entrez Gene: GRN (a.k.a. CLN11, FTD2, GEP, GP88, PCDGF, PEPI, PGRN)
  Promoter: hSYn
  Tag / fusion protein: HA tag (N terminal on insert)
  Cloning method: Ligation Independent Cloning
  Sequencing primers: 5′ ctgcctcagtctgcggtg; 3′ cttgcttcctttggcgag
Terms and licenses: Academic/Nonprofit Terms; Industry Terms: Not Available to Industry
How to cite: hSyn-HA-PGRN-IRES2-GFP was a gift from Andrew Arrant (Addgene plasmid # 234876 ; http://n2t.net/addgene:234876 ; RRID:Addgene_234876)
